>Addgene plasmid #62339 | pJZC78 | addgene partial sequence | sequence record 107460 | mU6-F 5'-ATATCCCTTGGAGAAAAGCCTT-3'
CAGCATAGCAAGTTTAAATAAGGCTAGTCCGTTATCAACTTGAAAAAGTGGCACCGAGTCGGTGCCTGAA
TGCCTGCGAGCATCTTTTTTTGTTTTTTATGTCTCTGCAGAGTTCGGTCTCGAGTACTAGGATCCATTAG
GCGGCCGCGTGGATAACCGTATTACCGCCATGCATTAGTTATTAATAGTAATCAATTACGGGGTCATTAG
TTCATAGCCCATATATGGAGTTCCGCGTTACATAACTTACGGTAAATGGCCCGCCTGGCTGACCGCCCAA
CGACCCCCGCCCATTGACGTCAATAATGACGTATGTTCCCATAGTAACGCCAATAGGGACTTTCCATTGA
CGTCAATGGGTGGAGTATTTACGGTAAACTGCCCACTTGGCAGTACATCAAGTGTATCATATGCCAAGTA
CGCCCCCTATTGACGTCAATGACGGTAAATGGCCCGCCTGGCATTATGCCCAGTACATGACCTTATGGGA
CTTTCCTACTTGGCAGTACATCTACGTATTAGTCATCGCTATTACCATGGTGATGCGGTTTTGGCAGTAC
ATCAATGGGCGT
