>Addgene plasmid #62339 | pJZC78 | addgene partial sequence | sequence record 108323 | mU6-F old 5'-cagcacaaaaggaaactcacc-3'
AGAACCACCTTGTTGGCATACTTCTGCCTGCTGGGGAGCCTGGTTTAAGAGCTATGCTGGAAACAGCATA
GCAAGTTTAAATAAGGCTAGTCCGTTATCAACTTGAAAAAGTGGCACCGAGTCGGTGCCTGAATGCCTGC
GAGCATCTTTTTTTGTTTTTTATGTCTCTGCAGAGTTCGGTCTCGAGTACTAGGATCCATTAGGCGGCCG
CGTGGATAACCGTATTACCGCCATGCATTAGTTATTAATAGTAATCAATTACGGGGTCATTAGTTCATAG
CCCATATATGGAGTTCCGCGTTACATAACTTACGGTAAATGGCCCGCCTGGCTGACCGCCCAACGACCCC
CGCCCATTGACGTCAATAATGACGTATGTTCCCATAGTAACGCCAATAGGGACTTTCCATTGACGTCAAT
GGGTGGAGTATTTACGGTAAACTGCCCACTTGGCAGTACATCAAGTGTATCATATGCCAAGTACGCCCCC
TATTGACGTCAATGACGGTAAATGGCCCGCCTGGCATTATGCCCAGTACATGACCTTATGGGACTTTCCT
ACTTGGCAGTACATCTACGTATTAGTCATCGCTATTACCATGGTGATGCGGTTTTGGCAGTACATCAAT
