>Addgene plasmid #62339 | pJZC78 | addgene partial sequence | sequence record 108324 | CMV-F2 5'-GGTCTATATAAGCAGAGCTGGT-3'
TGCCCAAAAAGAAAAGAAAAGTGGGTAGTATGAAATCAATTCGCTGTAAAAACTGCAACAAACTGTTATT
TAAGGCGGATAGTTTTGATCACATTGAAATCAGGTGTCCGCGTTGCAAACGTCACATCATAATGCTGAAT
GCCTGCGAGCATCCCACGGAGAAACATTGTGGGAAAAGAGAAAAAATCACGCATTCTGACGAAACCGTGC
GTTATGGCTCCACTAGTGGGCACAAGCTTAATGGCGGTGGCGGAGGGATGGATGCTAAGTCACTAACTGC
CTGGTCCCGGACACTGGTGACCTTCAAGGATGTATTTGTGGACTTCACCAGGGAGGAGTGGAAGCTGCTG
GACACTGCTCAGCAGATCGTGTACAGAAATGTGATGCTGGAGAACTATAAGAACCTGGTTTCCTTGGGTT
ATCAGCTTACTAAGCCAGATGTGATCCTCCGGTTGGAGAAGGGAGAAGAGCCCTAGCCCGGGTCGAGCAT
GCATCTAGGGCGGCCAATTCCGCCCCTCTCCCTCCCCCCCCCC
