[The description below was written by a language model from this plasmid's Addgene catalogue record.]
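Description:
pJZC78 is a lentiviral mammalian expression plasmid built on the MP177_U6 backbone, itself derived from pSico. It is propagated in bacteria under ampicillin selection, and in mammalian cells it carries no drug-resistance marker; instead, transduced or transfected cells are identified by mCherry fluorescence. No feature table accompanies the record, so the details of the lentiviral elements, the bacterial origin of replication and the way mCherry is expressed relative to the other cassettes are not stated.

The plasmid carries two payloads that together form a CRISPR "scaffold RNA" repression module. The first is a single guide RNA transcribed from a U6 (RNA polymerase III) promoter and extended with one copy of the COM RNA hairpin, a binding module recognised by the Com RNA-binding protein. The guide's targeting sequence is directed at the SV40 promoter. The second is a CMV-driven open reading frame encoding the Com protein fused at its C terminus to a KRAB domain, a transcriptional repression domain that recruits chromatin-silencing machinery. When a catalytically inactive Cas9 is supplied separately (it is not listed as part of this construct), the guide brings dCas9 to the SV40 promoter and the COM hairpin recruits COM-KRAB to the same site. The choice of target and the regulatory outcome are thereby both encoded in the one RNA.

The construct is intended for programmable gene repression in mammalian cells, here of an SV40 promoter-driven target such as a reporter. It belongs to a set of scaffold RNA tools designed for building multi-gene synthetic transcriptional programs in which different guides recruit different effectors.
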