Addgene plasmid #62339: pJZC78
Purpose: sgRNA + 1x COM with COM-KRAB effector for mammalian cells
Depositing lab: Wendell Lim & Stanley Qi. Depositing organization: University of California, San Francisco (UCSF). Publication: Engineering Complex Synthetic Transcriptional Programs with CRISPR RNA Scaffolds. Zalatan JG, Lee ME, Almeida R, Gilbert LA, Whitehead EH, La Russa M, Tsai JC, Weissman JS, Dueber JE, Qi LS, Lim WA. Cell. 2014 Dec 18. pii: S0092-8674(14)01570-0. doi: 10.1016/j.cell.2014.11.052. PubMed 25533786.
Backbone
  Vector backbone: MP177_U6 (derived from pSico)
  Vector type: Mammalian Expression, Lentiviral
  Selectable markers: Marked by mCherry
Growth in bacteria
  Bacterial resistance: Ampicillin, 100 μg/mL
  Growth temperature: 37°C
  Growth strain: Stbl3
  Copy number: Unknown
Gene/Insert 1
  Gene/Insert name: sgRNA + 1x COM binding module
  Mutation: Targets sv40 promoter, sequence: CATACTTCTGCCTGCTGGGGAGCCTG
  Promoter: U6
  Cloning method: Gibson Cloning
  Sequencing primers: 5′ gagatccagtttggttagtaccggg
Gene/Insert 2
  Gene/Insert name: COM-KRAB (alt name: COM RNA binding protein fused to a KRAB domain)
  Promoter: CMV
  Tag / fusion protein: KRAB (C terminal on insert)
  Cloning method: Gibson Cloning
  Sequencing primers: 5′ N/A; 3′ CCTCACATTGCCAAAAGACG
Terms and licenses: Academic/Nonprofit Terms; Industry Terms: Not Available to Industry
How to cite: pJZC78 was a gift from Wendell Lim & Stanley Qi (Addgene plasmid # 62339 ; http://n2t.net/addgene:62339 ; RRID:Addgene_62339)
