LOCUS       Exported 8786 bp ds-DNA circular SYN 12-MAY-2021
DEFINITION  sgRNA + 1x COM with COM-KRAB effector for mammalian cells.
ACCESSION   .
VERSION     .
KEYWORDS    pJZC78
SOURCE      synthetic DNA construct
  ORGANISM  synthetic DNA construct
REFERENCE   1 (bases 1 to 8786)
  AUTHORS   Zalatan JG, Lee ME, Almeida R, Gilbert LA, Whitehead EH, La Russa M,
            Tsai JC, Weissman JS, Dueber JE, Qi LS, Lim WA
  TITLE     Engineering Complex Synthetic Transcriptional Programs with CRISPR
            RNA Scaffolds.
  JOURNAL   Cell. 2014 Dec 18. pii: S0092-8674(14)01570-0. doi:
            10.1016/j.cell.2014.11.052.
  PUBMED    25533786
REFERENCE   2 (bases 1 to 8786)
  AUTHORS   .
  TITLE     Direct Submission
  JOURNAL   Exported May 12, 2021 from SnapGene Server 1.1.58
            http://www.snapgene.com
FEATURES             Location/Qualifiers
     source          1..8786
                     /organism="synthetic DNA construct"
                     /mol_type="other DNA"
     primer_bind     complement(56..75)
                     /label=pRS-marker
                     /note="pRS vectors, use to sequence yeast selectable
                     marker"
     enhancer        247..626
                     /label=CMV enhancer
                     /note="human cytomegalovirus immediate early enhancer"
     promoter        628..826
                     /label=CMV promoter
                     /note="human cytomegalovirus (CMV) immediate early
                     promoter"
     LTR             844..1024
                     /label=5' LTR (truncated)
                     /note="truncated 5' long terminal repeat (LTR) from HIV-1"
     misc_feature    1071..1196
                     /label=HIV-1 Psi
                     /note="packaging signal of human immunodeficiency virus
                     type 1"
     misc_feature    1695..1928
                     /label=RRE
                     /note="The Rev response element (RRE) of HIV-1 allows for
                     Rev-dependent mRNA export from the nucleus to the
                     cytoplasm."
     CDS             2113..2157
                     /codon_start=1
                     /product="antigenic peptide corresponding to amino acids
                     655 to 669 of the HIV envelope protein gp41 (Lutje Hulsik
                     et al., 2013)"
                     /label=gp41 peptide
                     /note="recognized by the 2H10 single-chain llama nanobody"
                     /translation="KNEQELLELDKWASL"
     misc_feature    2455..2572
                     /label=cPPT/CTS
                     /note="central polypurine tract and central termination
                     sequence of HIV-1"
     protein_bind    2825..2858
                     /label=loxP
                     /bound_moiety="Cre recombinase"
                     /note="Cre-mediated recombination occurs in the 8-bp core
                     sequence (GCATACAT)."
     primer_bind     2862..2882
                     /label=mU6-F
                     /note="Mouse U6 promoter, forward primer"
     terminator      3077..3096
                     /label=SUP4 terminator
                     /note="transcription terminator for the S. cerevisiae SUP4
                     tRNA gene"
     enhancer        3228..3531
                     /label=CMV enhancer
                     /note="human cytomegalovirus immediate early enhancer"
     promoter        3532..3735
                     /label=CMV promoter
                     /note="human cytomegalovirus (CMV) immediate early
                     promoter"
     CDS             3772..3792
                     /codon_start=1
                     /product="nuclear localization signal of SV40 (simian virus
                     40) large T antigen"
                     /label=SV40 NLS
                     /translation="PKKKRKV"
     CDS             4057..4242
                     /codon_start=1
                     /product="Kruppel-associated box (KRAB) transcriptional
                     repression domain from the human zinc finger protein ZNF10
                     (Margolin et al., 1994)"
                     /label=KRAB
                     /translation="RTLVTFKDVFVDFTREEWKLLDTAQQIVYRNVMLENYKNLVSLGY
                     QLTKPDVILRLEKGEEP"
     misc_feature    4282..4855
                     /label=IRES
                     /note="internal ribosome entry site (IRES) of the
                     encephalomyocarditis virus (EMCV)"
     primer_bind     complement(4449..4466)
                     /label=IRES reverse
                     /note="IRES internal ribosome entry site, reverse primer.
                     Also called pCDH-rev"
     primer_bind     4676..4695
                     /label=IRES-F
                     /note="IRES internal ribosome entry site, forward primer"
     CDS             4856..5566
                     /codon_start=1
                     /product="monomeric derivative of DsRed fluorescent protein
                     (Shaner et al., 2004)"
                     /label=mCherry
                     /note="mammalian codon-optimized"
                     /translation="MVSKGEEDNMAIIKEFMRFKVHMEGSVNGHEFEIEGEGEGRPYEG
                     TQTAKLKVTKGGPLPFAWDILSPQFMYGSKAYVKHPADIPDYLKLSFPEGFKWERVMNF
                     EDGGVVTVTQDSSLQDGEFIYKVKLRGTNFPSDGPVMQKKTMGWEASSERMYPEDGALK
                     GEIKQRLKLKDGGHYDAEVKTTYKAKKPVQLPGAYNVNIKLDITSHNEDYTIVEQYERA
                     EGRHSTGGMDELYK"
     primer_bind     complement(5001..5019)
                     /label=mCherry-R
                     /note="mCherry, reverse primer"
     primer_bind     5269..5288
                     /label=mCherry-F
                     /note="mCherry, forward primer"
     protein_bind    5586..5619
                     /label=loxP
                     /bound_moiety="Cre recombinase"
                     /note="Cre-mediated recombination occurs in the 8-bp core
                     sequence (GCATACAT)."
     misc_feature    5675..6263
                     /label=WPRE
                     /note="woodchuck hepatitis virus posttranscriptional
                     regulatory element"
     primer_bind     complement(5728..5748)
                     /label=WPRE-R
                     /note="WPRE, reverse primer"
     CDS             complement(6146..6157)
                     /codon_start=1
                     /product="Factor Xa recognition and cleavage site"
                     /label=Factor Xa site
                     /translation="IEGR"
     primer_bind     complement(6266..6282)
                     /label=KS primer
                     /note="common sequencing primer, one of multiple similar
                     variants"
     primer_bind     complement(6267..6283)
                     /label=pBluescriptKS
                     /note="For pBluescript vector"
     LTR             6792..6972
                     /label=5' LTR (truncated)
                     /note="truncated 5' long terminal repeat (LTR) from HIV-1"
     rep_origin      complement(7034..7622)
                     /direction=LEFT
                     /label=ori
                     /note="high-copy-number ColE1/pMB1/pBR322/pUC origin of
                     replication"
     primer_bind     complement(7114..7133)
                     /label=pBR322ori-F
                     /note="pBR322 origin, forward primer"
     CDS             complement(7793..8653)
                     /codon_start=1
                     /gene="bla"
                     /product="beta-lactamase"
                     /label=AmpR
                     /note="confers resistance to ampicillin, carbenicillin, and
                     related antibiotics"
                     /translation="MSIQHFRVALIPFFAAFCLPVFAHPETLVKVKDAEDQLGARVGYI
                     ELDLNSGKILESFRPEERFPMMSTFKVLLCGAVLSRIDAGQEQLGRRIHYSQNDLVEYS
                     PVTEKHLTDGMTVRELCSAAITMSDNTAANLLLTTIGGPKELTAFLHNMGDHVTRLDRW
                     EPELNEAIPNDERDTTMPVAMATTLRKLLTGELLTLASRQQLIDWMEADKVAGPLLRSA
                     LPAGWFIADKSGAGERGSRGIIAALGPDGKPSRIVVIYTTGSQATMDERNRQIAEIGAS
                     LIKHW"
     primer_bind     8416..8435
                     /label=Amp-R
                     /note="Ampicillin resistance gene, reverse primer"
     promoter        complement(8654..8758)
                     /gene="bla"
                     /label=AmpR promoter
ORIGIN
        1 gcttaagcgg tcgacggatc gggagatctc ccgatcccct atggtgcact ctcagtacaa
       61 tctgctctga tgccgcatag ttaagccagt atctgctccc tgcttgtgtg ttggaggtcg
      121 ctgagtagtg cgcgagcaaa atttaagcta caacaaggca aggcttgacc gacaattgca
      181 tgaagaatct gcttagggtt aggcgttttg cgctgcttcg cgatgtacgg gccagatata
      241 cgcgttgaca ttgattattg actagttatt aatagtaatc aattacgggg tcattagttc
      301 atagcccata tatggagttc cgcgttacat aacttacggt aaatggcccg cctggctgac
      361 cgcccaacga cccccgccca ttgacgtcaa taatgacgta tgttcccata gtaacgccaa
      421 tagggacttt ccattgacgt caatgggtgg agtatttacg gtaaactgcc cacttggcag
      481 tacatcaagt gtatcatatg ccaagtacgc cccctattga cgtcaatgac ggtaaatggc
      541 ccgcctggca ttatgcccag tacatgacct tatgggactt tcctacttgg cagtacatct
      601 acgtattagt catcgctatt accatggtga tgcggttttg gcagtacatc aatgggcgtg
      661 gatagcggtt tgactcacgg ggatttccaa gtctccaccc cattgacgtc aatgggagtt
      721 tgttttggca ccaaaatcaa cgggactttc caaaatgtcg taacaactcc gccccattga
      781 cgcaaatggg cggtaggcgt gtacggtggg aggtctatat aagcagcgcg ttttgcctgt
      841 actgggtctc tctggttaga ccagatctga gcctgggagc tctctggcta actagggaac
      901 ccactgctta agcctcaata aagcttgcct tgagtgcttc aagtagtgtg tgcccgtctg
      961 ttgtgtgact ctggtaacta gagatccctc agaccctttt agtcagtgtg gaaaatctct
     1021 agcagtggcg cccgaacagg gacttgaaag cgaaagggaa accagaggag ctctctcgac
     1081 gcaggactcg gcttgctgaa gcgcgcacgg caagaggcga ggggcggcga ctggtgagta
     1141 cgccaaaaat tttgactagc ggaggctaga aggagagaga tgggtgcgag agcgtcagta
     1201 ttaagcgggg gagaattaga tcgcgatggg aaaaaattcg gttaaggcca gggggaaaga
     1261 aaaaatataa attaaaacat atagtatggg caagcaggga gctagaacga ttcgcagtta
     1321 atcctggcct gttagaaaca tcagaaggct gtagacaaat actgggacag ctacaaccat
     1381 cccttcagac aggatcagaa gaacttagat cattatataa tacagtagca accctctatt
     1441 gtgtgcatca aaggatagag ataaaagaca ccaaggaagc tttagacaag atagaggaag
     1501 agcaaaacaa aagtaagacc accgcacagc aagcggccgg ccgcgctgat cttcagacct
     1561 ggaggaggag atatgaggga caattggaga agtgaattat ataaatataa agtagtaaaa
     1621 attgaaccat taggagtagc acccaccaag gcaaagagaa gagtggtgca gagagaaaaa
     1681 agagcagtgg gaataggagc tttgttcctt gggttcttgg gagcagcagg aagcactatg
     1741 ggcgcagcgt caatgacgct gacggtacag gccagacaat tattgtctgg tatagtgcag
     1801 cagcagaaca atttgctgag ggctattgag gcgcaacagc atctgttgca actcacagtc
     1861 tggggcatca agcagctcca ggcaagaatc ctggctgtgg aaagatacct aaaggatcaa
     1921 cagctcctgg ggatttgggg ttgctctgga aaactcattt gcaccactgc tgtgccttgg
     1981 aatgctagtt ggagtaataa atctctggaa cagatttgga atcacacgac ctggatggag
     2041 tgggacagag aaattaacaa ttacacaagc ttaatacact ccttaattga agaatcgcaa
     2101 aaccagcaag aaaagaatga acaagaatta ttggaattag ataaatgggc aagtttgtgg
     2161 aattggttta acataacaaa ttggctgtgg tatataaaat tattcataat gatagtagga
     2221 ggcttggtag gtttaagaat agtttttgct gtactttcta tagtgaatag agttaggcag
     2281 ggatattcac cattatcgtt tcagacccac ctcccaaccc cgaggggacc cgacaggccc
     2341 gaaggaatag aagaagaagg tggagagaga gacagagaca gatccattcg attagtgaac
     2401 ggatcggcac tgcgtgcgcc aattctgcag acaaatggca gtattcatcc acaattttaa
     2461 aagaaaaggg gggattgggg ggtacagtgc aggggaaaga atagtagaca taatagcaac
     2521 agacatacaa actaaagaat tacaaaaaca aattacaaaa attcaaaatt ttcgggttta
     2581 ttacagggac agcagagatc cagtttggtt agtaccgggc ccgctctaga gatccgacgc
     2641 gccatctcta ggcccgcgcc ggccccctcg cacagacttg tgggagaagc tcggctactc
     2701 ccctgccccg gttaatttgc atataatatt tcctagtaac tatagaggct taatgtgcga
     2761 taaaagacag ataatctgtt ctttttaata ctagctacat tttacatgat aggcttggat
     2821 ttctataact tcgtatagca tacattatac gaagttataa acagcacaaa aggaaactca
     2881 ccctaactgt aaagtaattg tgtgttttga gactataagt atcccttgga gaaccacctt
     2941 gttggcatac ttctgcctgc tggggagcct ggtttaagag ctatgctgga aacagcatag
     3001 caagtttaaa taaggctagt ccgttatcaa cttgaaaaag tggcaccgag tcggtgcctg
     3061 aatgcctgcg agcatctttt tttgtttttt atgtctctgc agagttcggt ctcgagtact
     3121 aggatccatt aggcggccgc gtggataacc gtattaccgc catgcattag ttattaatag
     3181 taatcaatta cggggtcatt agttcatagc ccatatatgg agttccgcgt tacataactt
     3241 acggtaaatg gcccgcctgg ctgaccgccc aacgaccccc gcccattgac gtcaataatg
     3301 acgtatgttc ccatagtaac gccaataggg actttccatt gacgtcaatg ggtggagtat
     3361 ttacggtaaa ctgcccactt ggcagtacat caagtgtatc atatgccaag tacgccccct
     3421 attgacgtca atgacggtaa atggcccgcc tggcattatg cccagtacat gaccttatgg
     3481 gactttccta cttggcagta catctacgta ttagtcatcg ctattaccat ggtgatgcgg
     3541 ttttggcagt acatcaatgg gcgtggatag cggtttgact cacggggatt tccaagtctc
     3601 caccccattg acgtcaatgg gagtttgttt tggcaccaaa atcaacggga ctttccaaaa
     3661 tgtcgtaaca actccgcccc attgacgcaa atgggcggta ggcgtgtacg gtgggaggtc
     3721 tatataagca gagctggttt agtgaaccgt cagatccgct agcccaccat gcccaaaaag
     3781 aaaagaaaag tgggtagtat gaaatcaatt cgctgtaaaa actgcaacaa actgttattt
     3841 aaggcggata gttttgatca cattgaaatc aggtgtccgc gttgcaaacg tcacatcata
     3901 atgctgaatg cctgcgagca tcccacggag aaacattgtg ggaaaagaga aaaaatcacg
     3961 cattctgacg aaaccgtgcg ttatggctcc actagtgggc acaagcttaa tggcggtggc
     4021 ggagggatgg atgctaagtc actaactgcc tggtcccgga cactggtgac cttcaaggat
     4081 gtatttgtgg acttcaccag ggaggagtgg aagctgctgg acactgctca gcagatcgtg
     4141 tacagaaatg tgatgctgga gaactataag aacctggttt ccttgggtta tcagcttact
     4201 aagccagatg tgatcctccg gttggagaag ggagaagagc cctagcccgg gtcgagcatg
     4261 catctagggc ggccaattcc gcccctctcc ctcccccccc cctaacgtta ctggccgaag
     4321 ccgcttggaa taaggccggt gtgcgtttgt ctatatgtta ttttccacca tattgccgtc
     4381 ttttggcaat gtgagggccc ggaaacctgg ccctgtcttc ttgacgagca ttcctagggg
     4441 tctttcccct ctcgccaaag gaatgcaagg tctgttgaat gtcgtgaagg aagcagttcc
     4501 tctggaagct tcttgaagac aaacaacgtc tgtagcgacc ctttgcaggc agcggaaccc
     4561 cccacctggc gacaggtgcc tctgcggcca aaagccacgt gtataagata cacctgcaaa
     4621 ggcggcacaa ccccagtgcc acgttgtgag ttggatagtt gtggaaagag tcaaatggct
     4681 ctcctcaagc gtattcaaca aggggctgaa ggatgcccag aaggtacccc attgtatggg
     4741 atctgatctg gggcctcggt gcacatgctt tacatgtgtt tagtcgaggt taaaaaaacg
     4801 tctaggcccc ccgaaccacg gggacgtggt tttcctttga aaaacacgat gataaatggt
     4861 gagcaagggc gaggaggata acatggccat catcaaggag ttcatgcgct tcaaggtgca
     4921 catggagggc tccgtgaacg gccacgagtt cgagatcgag ggcgagggcg agggccgccc
     4981 ctacgagggc acccagaccg ccaagctgaa ggtgaccaag ggtggccccc tgcccttcgc
     5041 ctgggacatc ctgtcccctc agttcatgta cggctccaag gcctacgtga agcaccccgc
     5101 cgacatcccc gactacttga agctgtcctt ccccgagggc ttcaagtggg agcgcgtgat
     5161 gaacttcgag gacggcggcg tggtgaccgt gacccaggac tcctccctgc aggacggcga
     5221 gttcatctac aaggtgaagc tgcgcggcac caacttcccc tccgacggcc ccgtaatgca
     5281 gaagaagacc atgggctggg aggcctcctc cgagcggatg taccccgagg acggcgccct
     5341 gaagggcgag atcaagcaga ggctgaagct gaaggacggc ggccactacg acgctgaggt
     5401 caagaccacc tacaaggcca agaagcccgt gcagctgccc ggcgcctaca acgtcaacat
     5461 caagttggac atcacctccc acaacgagga ctacaccatc gtggaacagt acgaacgcgc
     5521 cgagggccgc cactccaccg gcggcatgga cgagctgtac aagtaagaat tcgtcgaggg
     5581 acctaataac ttcgtatagc atacattata cgaagttata catgtttaag ggttccggtt
     5641 ccactaggta caattcgata tcaagcttat cgataatcaa cctctggatt acaaaatttg
     5701 tgaaagattg actggtattc ttaactatgt tgctcctttt acgctatgtg gatacgctgc
     5761 tttaatgcct ttgtatcatg ctattgcttc ccgtatggct ttcattttct cctccttgta
     5821 taaatcctgg ttgctgtctc tttatgagga gttgtggccc gttgtcaggc aacgtggcgt
     5881 ggtgtgcact gtgtttgctg acgcaacccc cactggttgg ggcattgcca ccacctgtca
     5941 gctcctttcc gggactttcg ctttccccct ccctattgcc acggcggaac tcatcgccgc
     6001 ctgccttgcc cgctgctgga caggggctcg gctgttgggc actgacaatt ccgtggtgtt
     6061 gtcggggaaa tcatcgtcct ttccttggct gctcgcctgt gttgccacct ggattctgcg
     6121 cgggacgtcc ttctgctacg tcccttcggc cctcaatcca gcggaccttc cttcccgcgg
     6181 cctgctgccg gctctgcggc ctcttccgcg tcttcgcctt cgccctcaga cgagtcggat
     6241 ctccctttgg gccgcctccc cgcatcgata ccgtcgacct cgatcgagac ctagaaaaac
     6301 atggagcaat cacaagtagc aatacagcag ctaccaatgc tgattgtgcc tggctagaag
     6361 cacaagagga ggaggaggtg ggttttccag tcacacctca ggtaccttta agaccaatga
     6421 cttacaaggc agctgtagat cttagccact ttttaaaaga aaagggggga ctggaagggc
     6481 taattcactc ccaacgaaga caagatatcc ttgatctgtg gatctaccac acacaaggct
     6541 acttccctga ttggcagaac tacacaccag ggccagggat cagatatcca ctgacctttg
     6601 gatggtgcta caagctagta ccagttgagc aagagaaggt agaagaagcc aatgaaggag
     6661 agaacacccg cttgttacac cctgtgagcc tgcatgggat ggatgacccg gagagagaag
     6721 tattagagtg gaggtttgac agccgcctag catttcatca catggcccga gagctgcatc
     6781 cggactgtac tgggtctctc tggttagacc agatctgagc ctgggagctc tctggctaac
     6841 tagggaaccc actgcttaag cctcaataaa gcttgccttg agtgcttcaa gtagtgtgtg
     6901 cccgtctgtt gtgtgactct ggtaactaga gatccctcag acccttttag tcagtgtgga
     6961 aaatctctag cagcatgtga gcaaaaggcc agcaaaaggc caggaaccgt aaaaaggccg
     7021 cgttgctggc gtttttccat aggctccgcc cccctgacga gcatcacaaa aatcgacgct
     7081 caagtcagag gtggcgaaac ccgacaggac tataaagata ccaggcgttt ccccctggaa
     7141 gctccctcgt gcgctctcct gttccgaccc tgccgcttac cggatacctg tccgcctttc
     7201 tcccttcggg aagcgtggcg ctttctcata gctcacgctg taggtatctc agttcggtgt
     7261 aggtcgttcg ctccaagctg ggctgtgtgc acgaaccccc cgttcagccc gaccgctgcg
     7321 ccttatccgg taactatcgt cttgagtcca acccggtaag acacgactta tcgccactgg
     7381 cagcagccac tggtaacagg attagcagag cgaggtatgt aggcggtgct acagagttct
     7441 tgaagtggtg gcctaactac ggctacacta gaagaacagt atttggtatc tgcgctctgc
     7501 tgaagccagt taccttcgga aaaagagttg gtagctcttg atccggcaaa caaaccaccg
     7561 ctggtagcgg tggttttttt gtttgcaagc agcagattac gcgcagaaaa aaaggatctc
     7621 aagaagatcc tttgatcttt tctacggggt ctgacgctca gtggaacgaa aactcacgtt
     7681 aagggatttt ggtcatgaga ttatcaaaaa ggatcttcac ctagatcctt ttaaattaaa
     7741 aatgaagttt taaatcaatc taaagtatat atgagtaaac ttggtctgac agttaccaat
     7801 gcttaatcag tgaggcacct atctcagcga tctgtctatt tcgttcatcc atagttgcct
     7861 gactccccgt cgtgtagata actacgatac gggagggctt accatctggc cccagtgctg
     7921 caatgatacc gcgagaccca cgctcaccgg ctccagattt atcagcaata aaccagccag
     7981 ccggaagggc cgagcgcaga agtggtcctg caactttatc cgcctccatc cagtctatta
     8041 attgttgccg ggaagctaga gtaagtagtt cgccagttaa tagtttgcgc aacgttgttg
     8101 ccattgctac aggcatcgtg gtgtcacgct cgtcgtttgg tatggcttca ttcagctccg
     8161 gttcccaacg atcaaggcga gttacatgat cccccatgtt gtgcaaaaaa gcggttagct
     8221 ccttcggtcc tccgatcgtt gtcagaagta agttggccgc agtgttatca ctcatggtta
     8281 tggcagcact gcataattct cttactgtca tgccatccgt aagatgcttt tctgtgactg
     8341 gtgagtactc aaccaagtca ttctgagaat agtgtatgcg gcgaccgagt tgctcttgcc
     8401 cggcgtcaat acgggataat accgcgccac atagcagaac tttaaaagtg ctcatcattg
     8461 gaaaacgttc ttcggggcga aaactctcaa ggatcttacc gctgttgaga tccagttcga
     8521 tgtaacccac tcgtgcaccc aactgatctt cagcatcttt tactttcacc agcgtttctg
     8581 ggtgagcaaa aacaggaagg caaaatgccg caaaaaaggg aataagggcg acacggaaat
     8641 gttgaatact catactcttc ctttttcaat attattgaag catttatcag ggttattgtc
     8701 tcatgagcgg atacatattt gaatgtattt agaaaaataa acaaataggg gttccgcgca
     8761 catttccccg aaaagtgcca cctgac
//
